>Addgene plasmid #182327 | pcDNA3-RIIα-μDpTT | addgene full sequence | sequence record 363422 | Addgene NGS Result
GACGGATCGGGAGATCTCCCGATCCCCTATGGTGCACTCTCAGTACAATCTGCTCTGATGCCGCATAGTT
AAGCCAGTATCTGCTCCCTGCTTGTGTGTTGGAGGTCGCTGAGTAGTGCGCGAGCAAAATTTAAGCTACA
ACAAGGCAAGGCTTGACCGACAATTGCATGAAGAATCTGCTTAGGGTTAGGCGTTTTGCGCTGCTTCGCG
ATGTACGGGCCAGATATACGCGTTGACATTGATTATTGACTAGTTATTAATAGTAATCAATTACGGGGTC
ATTAGTTCATAGCCCATATATGGAGTTCCGCGTTACATAACTTACGGTAAATGGCCCGCCTGGCTGACCG
CCCAACGACCCCCGCCCATTGACGTCAATAATGACGTATGTTCCCATAGTAACGCCAATAGGGACTTTCC
ATTGACGTCAATGGGTGGAGTATTTACGGTAAACTGCCCACTTGGCAGTACATCAAGTGTATCATATGCC
AAGTACGCCCCCTATTGACGTCAATGACGGTAAATGGCCCGCCTGGCATTATGCCCAGTACATGACCTTA
TGGGACTTTCCTACTTGGCAGTACATCTACGTATTAGTCATCGCTATTACCATGGTGATGCGGTTTTGGC
AGTACATCAATGGGCGTGGATAGCGGTTTGACTCACGGGGATTTCCAAGTCTCCACCCCATTGACGTCAA
TGGGAGTTTGTTTTGGCACCAAAATCAACGGGACTTTCCAAAATGTCGTAACAACTCCGCCCCATTGACG
CAAATGGGCGGTAGGCGTGTACGGTGGGAGGTCTATATAAGCAGAGCTCTCTGGCTAACTAGAGAACCCA
CTGCTTACTGGCTTATCGAAATTAATACGACTCACTATAGGGAGACCCAAGCTTGCCGCCACCATGAGCC
ACATCCAGATCCCGCCGGGGCTCACGGAGCTGCTGCAGGGCTACACGGTGGAGGTGCTGCGACAGCAGCC
GCCTGACCTCGTCGAATTCGCAGTGGAGTACTTCACCCGCCTGCGCGAGGCCCGCGCCCCAGCCTCAGTC
CTGCCCGCCGCCACCCCACGCCAGAGCCTGGGCCACCCCCCGCCAGAACCCGGCCCGGACCGTGTCGCCG
ACGCCAAAGGGGACAGCGAGTCGGAGGAGGACGAGGACTTGGAAGTTCCAGTTCCTAGCAGATTTAATAG
ACGAGTATCAGTCTGTGCTGAGACCTATAACCCTGATGAGGAAGAGGAAGATACAGATCCAAGGGTGATT
CATCCTAAAACTGATGAACAGAGATGCAGACTTCAGGAAGCTTGCAAAGATATTCTCCTTTTCAAAAATC
TTGATCAGGAACAGCTTTCTCAAGTTCTCGATGCCATGTTTGAAAGGATAGTCAAAGCTGATGAGCATGT
CATTGACCAAGGAGATGATGGAGACAACTTTTATGTCATAGAACGGGGAACTTATGACATTTTAGTAACA
AAAGATAATCAAACCCGCTCTGTTGGTCAATATGACAACCGTGGCAGTTTTGGAGAACTAGCTCTGATGT
ACAACACCCCGAGAGCTGCTACCATTGTTGCTACCTCAGAAGGCTCCCTTTGGGGACTGGACCGGGTGAC
TTTTAGAAGAATCATAGTGAAAAATAATGCAAAGAAGAGGAAGATGTTTGAATCATTTATTGAGTCTGTG
CCCCTCCTTAAATCACTAGAGGTGTCAGAACGAATGAAGATTGTGGATGTAATAGGAGAGAAGATCTATA
AGGATGGAGAACGCATAATCACTCAGGGTGAAAAGGCTGATAGCTTTTACATCATAGAGTCTGGCGAAGT
GAGCATCTTGATTAGAAGCAGGACTAAATCAAACAAGGATGGTGGGAACCAGGAGGTCGAGATTGCCCGC
TGCCATAAGGGGCAGTACTTTGGAGAGCTTGCCCTGGTCACCAACAAACCCAGAGCTGCCTCAGCTTATG
CAGTTGGAGATGTCAAATGCTTAGTTATGGATGTACAAGCATTCGAGAGGCTTCTGGGGCCCTGCATGGA
CATCATGAAGAGGAACATCTCACACTATGAGGAACAGCTGGTGAAGATGTTTGGCTCCAGCGTGGATCTG
GGCAACCTCGGGCAGGGGGATCCCATGAGTGTGATTAAACCAGACATGAAGATCAAGCTGCGTATGGAAG
GCGCTGTAAATGGACACCCGTTCGCGATTGAAGGAGTTGGCCTTGGGAAGCCTTTCGAGGGAAAACAGAG
TATGGACCTTAAAGTCAAAGAAGGCGGACCTCTGCCTTTCGCCTATGACATCTTGACAACTGTGTTCTGT
TACGGCAACAGGGTATTCGCCAAATACCCAGAAAATATAGTAGACTATTTCAAGCAGTCGTTTCCTGAGG
GCTACTCTTGGGAACGAAGCATGAATTACGAAGACGGGGGCATTTGTAACGCGACAAACGACATAACCCT
GGATGGTGACTGTTATATCTATGAAATTCGATTTGATGGTGTGAACTTTCCTGCCAATGGTCCAGTTATG
CAGAAGAGGACTGTGAAATGGGAGCCATCCACTGAGAAATTGTATGTGCGTGATGGAGTGCTGAAGGGTG
ATGTTAACATGGCTCTGTCGCTTGAAGGAGGTGGCCATTACCGATGTGACTTCAAAACTACTTATAAAGC
TAAGAAGGTTGTCCAGTTGCCAGACTATCACTTTGTGGACACACACATTGAGATTAAAAGCCACGACAAA
GATTACAGTAATGTTAATCTGCATGAGCATGCCGAAGCGCATTCTGAGCTGCCGAGGCAGGCCAAGAGAT
CTGACGAGGTGGACGGTACCATGAGCGAGCTGATTAAGGAGAACATGCACATGAAGCTGTACATGGAGGG
CACCGTGAACAACCACCACTTCAAGTGCACATCCGAGGGCGAAGGCAAGCCCTACGAGGGCACCCAGACC
ATGAGAATCAAGGTGGTCGAGGGCGGCCCTCTCCCCTTCGCCTTCGACATCCTGGCTACCAGCTTCATGT
ACGGCAGCAGAACCTTCATCAACCACACCCAGGGCATCCCCGATTTCTTTAAGCAGTCCTTCCCTGAGGG
CTTCACATGGGAGAGAGTCACCACATACGAAGACGGGGGCGTGCTGACCGCTACCCAGGACACCAGCCTC
CAGGACGGCTGCCTCATCTACAACGTCAAGATCAGAGGGGTGAACTTCCCATCCAACGGCCCTGTGATGC
AGAAGAAAACACTCGGCTGGGAGGCCAACACCGAGATGCTGTACCCCGCTGACGGCGGCCTGGAAGGCAG
AACCGACATGGCCCTGAAGCTCGTGGGCGGGGGCCACCTGATCTGCAACTTCAAGACCACATACAGATCC
AAGAAACCCGCTAAGAACCTCAAGATGCCCGGCGTCTACTATGTGGACCACAGACTGGAAAGAATCAAGG
AGGCCGACAAAGAGACCTACGTCGAGCAGCACGAGGTGGCTGTGGCCAGATACTGCGACCTCCCTAGCAA
ACTGGGGCACAAGTAAGAATTCTGCAGATATCCATCACACTGGCGGCCGCTCGAGCATGCATCTAGAGGG
CCCTATTCTATAGTGTCACCTAAATGCTAGAGCTCGCTGATCAGCCTCGACTGTGCCTTCTAGTTGCCAG
CCATCTGTTGTTTGCCCCTCCCCCGTGCCTTCCTTGACCCTGGAAGGTGCCACTCCCACTGTCCTTTCCT
AATAAAATGAGGAAATTGCATCGCATTGTCTGAGTAGGTGTCATTCTATTCTGGGGGGTGGGGTGGGGCA
GGACAGCAAGGGGGAGGATTGGGAAGACAATAGCAGGCATGCTGGGGATGCGGTGGGCTCTATGGCTTCT
GAGGCGGAAAGAACCAGCTGGGGCTCTAGGGGGTATCCCC
[124 nt withheld, positions 3891-4014]
C
[91 nt withheld, positions 4016-4106]
A
[49 nt withheld, positions 4108-4156]
CCTTTGACGTTGGAGTCCACGTTCTTT
[37 nt withheld, positions 4184-4220]
ACCCTATCTCGGTCTATTCTTTTGATTTATAAGGGATTTTGCCGATTTCGGCCTATTGGTTAAAAAATGA
GCTGATTTAACAAAAATTTAACGCGAATTAATTCTGTGGAATGTGTGTCAGTTAGGGTGTGGAAAGTCCC
CAGGCTCCCCAGCAGGCAGAAGTATGCAAAGCATGCATCTCAATTAGTCAGCAACCAGGTGTGGAAAGTC
CCCAGGCTCCCCAGCAGGCAGAAGTATGCAAAGCATGCATCTCAATTAGTCAGCAACCATAGTCCCGCCC
CTAACTCCGCCCATCCCGCCCCTAACTCCGCCCAGTTCCGCCCATTCTCCGCCCCATGGCTGACTAATTT
TTTTTATTTATGCAGAGGCCGAGGCCGCCTCTGCCTCTGAGCTATTCCAGAAGTAGTGAGGAGGCTTTTT
TGGAGGCCTAGGCTTTTGCAAAAAGCTCCCGGGAGCTTGTATATCCATTTTCGGATCTGATCAAGAGACA
GGATGAGGATCGTTTCGCATGATTGAACAAGATGGATTGCACGCAGGTTCTCCGGCCGCTTGGGTGGAGA
GGCTATTCGGCTATGACTGGGCACAACAGACAATCGGCTGCTCTGATGCCGCCGTGTTCCGGCTGTCAGC
GCAGGGGCGCCCGGTTCTTTTTGTCAAGACCGACCTGTCCGGTGCCCTGAATGAACTGCAGGACGAGGCA
GCGCGGCTATCGTGGCTGGCCACGACGGGCGTTCCTTGCGCAGCTGTGCTCGACGTTGTCACTGAAGCGG
GAAGGGACTGGCTGCTATTGGGCGAAGTGCCGGGGCAGGATCTCCTGTCATCTCACCTTGCTCCTGCCGA
GAAAGTATCCATCATGGCTGATGCAATGCGGCGGCTGCATACGCTTGATCCGGCTACCTGCCCATTCGAC
CACCAAGCGAAACATCGCATCGAGCGAGCACGTACTCGGATGGAAGCCGGTCTTGTCGATCAGGATGATC
TGGACGAAGAGCATCAGGGGCTCGCGCCAGCCGAACTGTTCGCCAGGCTCAAGGCGCGCATGCCCGACGG
CGAGGATCTCGTCGTGACCCATGGCGATGCCTGCTTGCCGAATATCATGGTGGAAAATGGCCGCTTTTCT
GGATTCATCGACTGTGGCCGGCTGGGTGTGGCGGACCGCTATCAGGACATAGCGTTGGCTACCCGTGATA
TTGCTGAAGAGCTTGGCGGCGAATGGGCTGACCGCTTCCTCGTGCTTTACGGTATCGCCGCTCCCGATTC
GCAGCGCATCGCCTTCTATCGCCTTCTTGACGAGTTCTTCTGAGCGGGACTCTGGGGTTCGAAATGACCG
ACCAAGCGACGCCCAACCTGCCATCACGAGATTTCGATTCCACCGCCGCCTTCTATGAAAGGTTGGGCTT
CGGAATCGTTTTCCGGGACGCCGGCTGGATGATCCTCCAGCGCGGGGATCTCATGCTGGAGTTCTTCGCC
CACCCCAACTTGTTTATTGCAGCTTATAATGGTTACAAATAAAGCAATAGCATCACAAATTTCACAAATA
AAGCATTTTTTTCACTGCATTCTAGTTGTGGTTTGTCCAAACTCATCAATGTATCTTATCATGTCTGTAT
ACCGTCGACCTCTAGCTAGAGCTTGGCGTAATCATGGTCATAGCTGTTTCCTGTGTGAAATTGTTATCCG
CTCACAATTCCACACAACATACGAGCCGGAAGCATAAAGTGTAAAGCCTGGGGTGCCTAATGAGTGAGCT
AACTCACATTAATTGCGTTGCGCTCACTGCCCGCTTTCCAGTCGGGAAACCTGTCGTGCCAGCTGCATTA
ATGAATCGGCCAACGCGCGGGGAGAGGCGGTTTGCGTATTGGGCGCTCTTCCGCTTCCTCGCTCACTGAC
TCGCTGCGCTCGGTCGTTCGGCTGCGGCGAGCGGTATCAGCTCACTCAAAGGCGGTAATACGGTTATCCA
CAGAATCAGGGGATAACGCAGGAAAGAACATGTGAGCAAAAGGCCAGCAAAAGGCCAGGAACCGTAAAAA
GGCCGCGTTGCTGGCGTTTTTCCATAGGCTCCGCCCCCCTGACGAGCATCACAAAAATCGACGCTCAAGT
CAGAGGTGGCGAAACCCGACAGGACTATAAAGATACCAGGCGTTTCCCCCTGGAAGCTCCCTCGTGCGCT
CTCCTGTTCCGACCCTGCCGCTTACCGGATACCTGTCCGCCTTTCTCCCTTCGGGAAGCGTGGCGCTTTC
TCATAGCTCACGCTGTAGGTATCTCAGTTCGGTGTAGGTCGTTCGCTCCAAGCTGGGCTGTGTGCACGAA
CCCCCCGTTCAGCCCGACCGCTGCGCCTTATCCGGTAACTATCGTCTTGAGTCCAACCCGGTAAGACACG
ACTTATCGCCACTGGCAGCAGCCACTGGTAACAGGATTAGCAGAGCGAGGTATGTAGGCGGTGCTACAGA
GTTCTTGAAGTGGTGGCCTAACTACGGCTACACTAGAAGAACAGTATTTGGTATCTGCGCTCTGCTGAAG
CCAGTTACCTTCGGAAAAAGAGTTGGTAGCTCTTGATCCGGCAAACAAACCACCGCTGGTAGCGGTGGTT
TTTTTGTTTGCAAGCAGCAGATTACGCGCAGAAAAAAAGGATCTCAAGAAGATCCTTTGATCTTTTCTAC
GGGGTCTGACGCTCAGTGGAACGAAAACTCACGTTAAGGGATTTTGGTCATGAGATTATCAAAAAGGATC
TTCACCTAGATCCTTTTAAATTAAAAATGAAGTTTTAAATCAATCTAAAGTATATATGAGTAAACTTGGT
CTGACAGTTACCAATGCTTAATCAGTGAGGCACCTATCTCAGCGATCTGTCTATTTCGTTCATCCATAGT
TGCCTGACTCCCCGTCGTGTAGATAACTACGATACGGGAGGGCTTACCATCTGGCCCCAGTGCTGCAATG
ATACCGCGAGACCCACGCTCACCGGCTCCAGATTTATCAGCAATAAACCAGCCAGCCGGAAGGGCCGAGC
GCAGAAGTGGTCCTGCAACTTTATCCGCCTCCATCCAGTCTATTAATTGTTGCCGGGAAGCTAGAGTAAG
TAGTTCGCCAGTTAATAGTTTGCGCAACGTTGTTGCCATTGCTACAGGCATCGTGGTGTCACGCTCGTCG
TTTGGTATGGCTTCATTCAGCTCCGGTTCCCAACGATCAAGGCGAGTTACATGATCCCCCATGTTGTGCA
AAAAAGCGGTTAGCTCCTTCGGTCCTCCGATCGTTGTCAGAAGTAAGTTGGCCGCAGTGTTATCACTCAT
GGTTATGGCAGCACTGCATAATTCTCTTACTGTCATGCCATCCGTAAGATGCTTTTCTGTGACTGGTGAG
TACTCAACCAAGTCATTCTGAGAATAGTGTATGCGGCGACCGAGTTGCTCTTGCCCGGCGTCAATACGGG
ATAATACCGCGCCACATAGCAGAACTTTAAAAGTGCTCATCATTGGAAAACGTTCTTCGGGGCGAAAACT
CTCAAGGATCTTACCGCTGTTGAGATCCAGTTCGATGTAACCCACTCGTGCACCCAACTGATCTTCAGCA
TCTTTTACTTTCACCAGCGTTTCTGGGTGAGCAAAAACAGGAAGGCAAAATGCCGCAAAAAAGGGAATAA
GGGCGACACGGAAATGTTGAATACTCATACTCTTCCTTTTTCAATATTATTGAAGCATTTATCAGGGTTA
TTGTCTCATGAGCGGATACATATTTGAATGTATTTAGAAAAATAAACAAATAGGGGTTCCGCGCACATTT
CCCCGAAAAGTGCCACCTGACGTC
Features (pLannotate 1.2.2; 23 found; start..end, strand, type, name):
     28..80      -  misc_feature   bom (fragment): basis of mobility region from pBR322
    235..614     +  enhancer       CMV enhancer: human cytomegalovirus immediate early enhancer
    615..818     +  promoter       CMV promoter: human cytomegalovirus (CMV) immediate early promoter
    814..847     +  LTR            5' LTR (truncated) (fragment): truncated 5' long terminal repeat (LTR) from HIV-1
    863..881     +  promoter       T7 promoter: promoter for bacteriophage T7 RNA polymerase
    904..2115    +  CDS            PRKAR2A: KAP2_HUMAN - Also known as PKR2, PRKAR2. Experimental evidence at protein level: Swiss-Prot protein existence level 1. Regulatory subunit of the cAMP-dependent protein kinases involved in cAMP signaling in cells. Type II regulatory chains mediate membrane association by binding to anchoring proteins, including the MAP2 kinase. From Homo sapiens (Human).
   2125..2796    +  CDS            Dronpa: Dronpa is a photoswitchable green fluorescent protein published in 2004, derived from Echinophyllia sp. SC22.
   2821..3513    +  CDS            TagRFP: TagRFP is a basic (constitutively fluorescent) red fluorescent protein published in 2007, derived from Entacmaea quadricolor. It has very low acid sensitivity.
   3577..3595    -  promoter       SP6 promoter: promoter for bacteriophage SP6 RNA polymerase
   3621..3845    +  polyA_signal   bGH poly(A) signal: bovine growth hormone polyadenylation signal
   3849..3870    +  promoter       SV40 promoter (fragment): SV40 enhancer and early promoter
   3891..4319    +  rep_origin     f1 ori (sequence partly withheld): f1 bacteriophage origin of replication; arrow indicates direction of (+) strand synthesis
   4333..4662    +  promoter       SV40 promoter: SV40 enhancer and early promoter
   4729..5520    +  CDS            neo: KKA2_KLEPN - Also known as kan, nptII. Experimental evidence at protein level: Swiss-Prot protein existence level 1. Resistance to kanamycin, neomycin, paromomycin, ribostamycin, butirosin and gentamicin B. From Klebsiella pneumoniae.
   5544..5702    +  CDS            ble (fragment): BLE_KLEPN - Experimental evidence at protein level: Swiss-Prot protein existence level 1. Binding protein with a strong affinity to the bleomycin family of antibiotics. Binds to CL990; an antimitotic-antibiotic compound. From Klebsiella pneumoniae.
   5697..5818    +  polyA_signal   SV40 poly(A) signal: SV40 polyadenylation signal
   5891..5907    -  protein_bind   lac operator: The lac repressor binds to the lac operator to inhibit transcription in E. coli. This inhibition can be relieved by adding lactose or isopropyl-β-D-thiogalactopyranoside (IPTG). lac repressor encoded by lacI
   5915..5945    -  promoter       lac promoter: promoter for the E. coli lac operon
   5960..5981    -  protein_bind   CAP binding site: CAP binding activates transcription in the presence of cAMP. E. coli catabolite activator protein
   5994..6086    -  CDS            lacI (fragment): lac repressor; lacI; The lac repressor binds to the lac operator to inhibit transcription in E. coli. This inhibition can be relieved by adding lactose or isopropyl-β-D-thiogalactopyranoside (IPTG).
   6269..6857    -  rep_origin     ori: high-copy-number ColE1/pMB1/pBR322/pUC origin of replication
   7028..7888    -  CDS            AmpR: β-lactamase; bla; confers resistance to ampicillin, carbenicillin, and related antibiotics
   7889..7993    -  promoter       AmpR promoter: bla
