[The description below was written by a language model from this plasmid's Addgene catalogue record and pLannotate feature annotations shown in this document.]
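Description:
pcDNA3-RIIα-μDpTT is an 8,024 bp mammalian expression plasmid built on the pcDNA3 backbone. It is propagated in E. coli through a high-copy ColE1/pUC-type origin with ampicillin selection (AmpR under its own bla promoter). It also carries an f1 origin for single-stranded DNA production. For mammalian cells, an SV40 early promoter drives the neomycin phosphotransferase gene, followed by an SV40 polyadenylation signal, allowing G418 selection of stable transfectants. Short fragments annotated as ble, lacI, an HIV-1 LTR and bom appear to be backbone remnants or chance annotation matches rather than functional parts.

The roughly 2.6 kb insert sits between the HindIII and EcoRI sites, downstream of the CMV immediate-early enhancer/promoter and upstream of the bGH polyadenylation signal, with flanking T7 and SP6 promoters. It encodes a single fusion protein. Full-length human PKA type IIα regulatory subunit (PRKAR2A) is at the N terminus, followed by Dronpa carrying the H193T mutation ("μDronpa") and then the red fluorescent protein TagRFP-T. According to the alternative insert name, a DEVD linker joins the two fluorescent proteins. The record describes this Dronpa/TagRFP-T pair as a DrFLINC pair, a "Dronpa chromophore-removed" version of FLINC. The stated function is a fluctuating red-fluorescent label, which implies that the adjacent Dronpa domain serves to modulate TagRFP-T fluorescence fluctuations rather than to act as a green reporter. The RIIα moiety targets the label to sites where the PKA type II regulatory subunit resides, such as anchoring-protein complexes. The construct is intended for live-cell super-resolution imaging of RIIα localisation in transfected mammalian cells.
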