Addgene plasmid #182327: pcDNA3-RIIα-μDpTT
Purpose: PKA RIIα subunit-targeted Dronpa chromophore-removed FLINC (DrFLINC) pair. Fluctuating red-fluorescent label for live-cell super-resolution imaging.
Depositing lab: Jin Zhang. Depositing organization: University of California, San Diego (UCSD). Publication: DrFLINC Contextualizes Super-resolution Activity Imaging. Lin W, Mo GCH, Mehta S, Zhang J. J Am Chem Soc. 2021 Sep 22;143(37):14951-14955. doi: 10.1021/jacs.1c05530. Epub 2021 Sep 13. PubMed 34516108.
Backbone
  Vector backbone: pcDNA3
  Backbone size w/o insert (bp): 5411
  Total vector size (bp): 8024
  Vector type: Mammalian Expression
  Selectable markers: Neomycin (select with G418)
Growth in bacteria
  Bacterial resistance: Ampicillin, 100 μg/mL
  Growth temperature: 37°C
  Growth strain: DH5alpha
  Copy number: High Copy
Gene/Insert
  Gene/Insert name: RIIalpha-μDronpa-TagRFP-T (alt name: RIIalpha-Dronpa(H193T)-DEVD-TagRFP-T)
  Species: H. sapiens (human)
  Insert size (bp): 2613
  Mutation: Dronpa contains H193T mutation.
  Entrez Gene: PRKAR2A (a.k.a. PKR2, PRKAR2)
  Promoter: CMV
  Tag / fusion protein: Full-length human PKA type 2alpha regulatory subunit (RIIalpha) (N terminal on insert)
  Cloning method: Restriction Enzyme; 5′ cloning site HindIII (not destroyed); 3′ cloning site EcoRI (not destroyed)
  Sequencing primers: 5′ CMV forward; 3′ BGH reverse
Terms and licenses: Academic/Nonprofit Terms; Industry Terms: Not Available to Industry
How to cite: pcDNA3-RIIα-μDpTT was a gift from Jin Zhang (Addgene plasmid # 182327 ; http://n2t.net/addgene:182327 ; RRID:Addgene_182327)
